Addgene plasmid #226841: NXPE1_pcDNA3.4-TOPO
Purpose: Expresses NXPE1 protein residues 60-547 in mammalian cells (HEK293T or expi293). x6 His tag and IL2 secretion signal included N terminal with GGGG linker to protein sequence.
Depositing lab: Bert Vogelstein. Depositing organization: Johns Hopkins University and School of Medicine.
Backbone
  Vector backbone: pcDNA3.4-TOPO
  Backbone manufacturer: Thermo Fisher
  Total vector size (bp): 7576
  Vector type: Mammalian Expression
  Selectable markers: Neomycin (select with G418)
Growth in bacteria
  Bacterial resistance: Ampicillin, 100 μg/mL
  Growth temperature: 37°C
  Growth strain: DH5alpha
  Copy number: High Copy
Gene/Insert
  Gene/Insert name: NXPE1 (alt name: FAM55A)
  Species: H. sapiens (human)
  Mutation: Codon optimized for expression in human cells
  GenBank ID: NM_152315.5
  Entrez Gene: NXPE1 (a.k.a. FAM55A)
  Tag / fusion protein: x6 HIS and an IL2 secretion signal both N terminal (N terminal on backbone)
  Cloning method: TOPO Cloning
  Sequencing primers: 5′ CGC AAA TGG GCG GTA GGC GTG; 3′ CAA CAT AGT TAA GAA TAC CAG TC
Resource information
  A portion of this plasmid was derived from a plasmid made by: GeneArt produced it for us at our request and by our design.
Terms and licenses: Academic/Nonprofit Terms; Industry Terms: Not Available to Industry
How to cite: NXPE1_pcDNA3.4-TOPO was a gift from Bert Vogelstein (Addgene plasmid # 226841 ; http://n2t.net/addgene:226841 ; RRID:Addgene_226841)
