[The description below was written by a language model from this plasmid's Addgene catalogue record and pLannotate feature annotations shown in this document.]
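Description:
NXPE1_pcDNA3.4-TOPO is a 7,576 bp mammalian expression plasmid built on the commercial pcDNA3.4-TOPO backbone for producing a secreted, tagged fragment of human NXPE1 (also known as FAM55A) in HEK293T or Expi293 cells. It is maintained in E. coli as a high-copy plasmid through a ColE1/pUC-type origin and an ampicillin resistance gene (β-lactamase under its own promoter). An f1 origin and short remnants of lac regulatory sequence and a pBR322 bom region are also annotated in the backbone. For selection in mammalian cells, an SV40 enhancer/early promoter drives the neomycin phosphotransferase gene, terminated by an SV40 polyadenylation signal, which allows G418 selection of stable transfectants. A short ble fragment is also annotated immediately downstream of neo.

The expression cassette uses the human cytomegalovirus immediate early enhancer and promoter to drive an open reading frame that begins with the IL2 secretion signal. The record states that this is followed by a 6xHis tag and a GGGG linker; these are not separately annotated but would fit the short gap between the IL2 fragment and the NXPE1 coding region. The NXPE1 portion encodes residues 60–547 and was codon optimized for human cells, synthesized commercially, and inserted by TOPO cloning. Downstream, a WPRE enhances transcript stability and expression, and an HSV thymidine kinase poly(A) signal terminates the message. The signal peptide directs the protein into the secretory pathway, so the His-tagged product can presumably be recovered from culture medium by metal-affinity purification, although the record does not describe specific downstream applications.
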