Features (pLannotate 1.2.2; 20 found; start..end, strand, type, name):
     50..429     +  enhancer       CMV enhancer: human cytomegalovirus immediate early enhancer
    430..633     +  promoter       CMV promoter: human cytomegalovirus (CMV) immediate early promoter
    754..813     +  CDS            IL2 (fragment): IL2_HUMAN - Experimental evidence at protein level: Swiss-Prot protein existence level 1. Produced by T-cells in response to antigenic or mitogenic stimulation, this protein is required for T-cell proliferation and other activities crucial to regulation of the immune response. Can stimulate B-cells, monocytes, lymphokine-activated killer cells, natural killer cells, and glioma cells. From Homo sapiens (Human).
    832..2295    +  CDS            NXPE1 (fragment): NXPE1_HUMAN - Also known as FAM55A. Experimental evidence at protein level: Swiss-Prot protein existence level 1. From Homo sapiens (Human).
   2353..2941    +  misc_feature   WPRE: woodchuck hepatitis virus posttranscriptional regulatory element
   3006..3054    +  polyA_signal   HSV TK poly(A) signal: herpes simplex virus thymidine kinase polyadenylation signal (Cole and Stacy, 1985)
   3145..3161    -  polyA_signal   bGH poly(A) signal (fragment): bovine growth hormone polyadenylation signal
   3256..3684    +  rep_origin     f1 ori (sequence partly withheld): f1 bacteriophage origin of replication; arrow indicates direction of (+) strand synthesis
   3698..4027    +  promoter       SV40 promoter: SV40 enhancer and early promoter
   4094..4885    +  CDS            neo: KKA2_KLEPN - Also known as kan, nptII. Experimental evidence at protein level: Swiss-Prot protein existence level 1. Resistance to kanamycin, neomycin, paromomycin, ribostamycin, butirosin and gentamicin B. From Klebsiella pneumoniae.
   4911..5069    +  CDS            ble (fragment): BLE_KLEPN - Experimental evidence at protein level: Swiss-Prot protein existence level 1. Binding protein with a strong affinity to the bleomycin family of antibiotics. Binds to CL990; an antimitotic-antibiotic compound. From Klebsiella pneumoniae.
   5064..5185    +  polyA_signal   SV40 poly(A) signal: SV40 polyadenylation signal
   5258..5274    -  protein_bind   lac operator: The lac repressor binds to the lac operator to inhibit transcription in E. coli. This inhibition can be relieved by adding lactose or isopropyl-β-D-thiogalactopyranoside (IPTG). lac repressor encoded by lacI
   5282..5312    -  promoter       lac promoter: promoter for the E. coli lac operon
   5327..5348    -  protein_bind   CAP binding site: CAP binding activates transcription in the presence of cAMP. E. coli catabolite activator protein
   5361..5453    -  CDS            lacI (fragment): lac repressor; lacI; The lac repressor binds to the lac operator to inhibit transcription in E. coli. This inhibition can be relieved by adding lactose or isopropyl-β-D-thiogalactopyranoside (IPTG).
   5636..6224    -  rep_origin     ori: high-copy-number ColE1/pMB1/pBR322/pUC origin of replication
   6395..7255    -  CDS            AmpR: β-lactamase; bla; confers resistance to ampicillin, carbenicillin, and related antibiotics
   7256..7360    -  promoter       AmpR promoter: bla
   7419..7471    -  misc_feature   bom (fragment): basis of mobility region from pBR322
>Addgene plasmid #226841 | NXPE1_pcDNA3.4-TOPO | addgene full sequence | sequence record 456206 | Addgene NGS Result
GTTAGGCGTTTTGCGCTGCTTCGCGATGTACGGGCCAGATATACGCGTTGACATTGATTATTGACTAGTT
ATTAATAGTAATCAATTACGGGGTCATTAGTTCATAGCCCATATATGGAGTTCCGCGTTACATAACTTAC
GGTAAATGGCCCGCCTGGCTGACCGCCCAACGACCCCCGCCCATTGACGTCAATAATGACGTATGTTCCC
ATAGTAACGCCAATAGGGACTTTCCATTGACGTCAATGGGTGGAGTATTTACGGTAAACTGCCCACTTGG
CAGTACATCAAGTGTATCATATGCCAAGTACGCCCCCTATTGACGTCAATGACGGTAAATGGCCCGCCTG
GCATTATGCCCAGTACATGACCTTATGGGACTTTCCTACTTGGCAGTACATCTACGTATTAGTCATCGCT
ATTACCATGGTGATGCGGTTTTGGCAGTACATCAATGGGCGTGGATAGCGGTTTGACTCACGGGGATTTC
CAAGTCTCCACCCCATTGACGTCAATGGGAGTTTGTTTTGGCACCAAAATCAACGGGACTTTCCAAAATG
TCGTAACAACTCCGCCCCATTGACGCAAATGGGCGGTAGGCGTGTACGGTGGGAGGTCTATATAAGCAGA
GCTCGTTTAGTGAACCGTCAGATCGCCTGGAGACGCCATCCACGCTGTTTTGACCTCCATAGAAGACACC
GGGACCGATCCAGCCTCCGGACTCTAGAGGATCGAACCCTTGGATCCGCCACCATGTACAGAATGCAGCT
GCTGAGCTGTATCGCCCTGTCTCTGGCCCTGGTCACCAATTCTCACCACCACCATCACCACCTGATTCCT
CTGAAGCCCCTGACCGAGACAGAGCTGCGGATCAAAGAGATCATCGAGAAGCTGGACCAGCAGATCCCTC
CTCGGCCTTTCACACACGTGAACACCACAACAAGCGCCACACACAGCACCGCCACAATCCTGAATCCTCG
GGATACCTACTGCAGAGGCGACCAGCTGGACATTCTGCTGGAAGTGCGGGATCACCTGGGACAGAGAAAG
CAGTACGGCGGCGATTTCCTGAGAGCCAGAATGAGCAGTCCTGCTCTGACAGCCGGCGCTAGCGGCAAAG
TGATGGACTTCAACAACGGCACCTACCTGGTGTCTTTCACCCTGTTCTGGGAAGGCCAGGTTTCCCTGAG
CCTGCTGCTGATTCATCCTTCTGAAGGCGCCAGCGCTCTGTGGCGAGCCAGAAATCAGGGCTACGACAAG
ATCATCTTCAAGGGCAAGTTCGTGAACGGCACCAGCCACGTGTTCACCGAGTGTGGCCTGACACTGAACA
GCAATGCCGAGCTGTGCGAGTACCTGGACGACAGAGATCAAGAGGCCTTCTACTGCATGAAGCCCCAGCA
CATGCCTTGCGAGGCCCTGACCTACATGACCACCAGAAACAGAGAGGTGTCCTACCTGACCGACAAAGAG
AACAGCCTGTTCCACCGGTCCAAAGTGGGCGTCGAGATGATGAAGGACCGGAAGCACATCGACGTGACCA
ACTGCAACAAGCGGGAAAAGATCGAAGAGACATGCCAAGTGGGAATGAAGCCTCCTGTGCCTGGCGGCTA
TACACTGCAAGGCAAGTGGATCACCACGTTCTGCAATCAAGTGCAGCTCGACACCATCAAGATCAACGGC
TGCCTGAAGGGCAAGCTGATCTACCTGCTGGGCGATAGCACCCTGCGGCAGTGGATCTACTACTTCCCCA
AGGTGGTCAAGACCCTGAAGTTCTTCGACCTGCACGAGACAGGGATCTTCAAGAAGCACCTCCTGCTGGA
CGCCGAGAGACACACACAGATCCAGTGGAAGAAGCACAGCTACCCCTTCGTGACCTTCCAGCTGTACTCC
CTGATCGACCACGACTACATCCCCAGAGAGATCGACAGACTGAGCGGCGACAAGAACACCGCCATCGTGA
TCACCTTCGGCCAGCACTTCAGACCCTTTCCAATCGACATCTTCATTCGGAGAGCCATCGGCGTGCAGAA
GGCCATCGAGAGACTGTTTCTGAGAAGCCCCGCCACCAAAGTGATCATCAAGACCGAGAACATCCGCGAG
ATGCACATCGAAACCGAGAGATTCGGCGACTTTCACGGCTACATCCACTACCTGATCATGAAGGACATCT
TTAAGGACCTGAACGTGGGCATCATCGACGCCTGGGACATGACAATCGCCTACGGCACCGATACCATCCA
TCCTCCAGACCACGTGATCGGCAACCAGATCAACATGTTCCTGAACTACATCTGCTGATGACTCGAGAAG
GGTTCGATCCCTACCGGTTAGTAATGAGTTTGATATCTCGACAATCAACCTCTGGATTACAAAATTTGTG
AAAGATTGACTGGTATTCTTAACTATGTTGCTCCTTTTACGCTATGTGGATACGCTGCTTTAATGCCTTT
GTATCATGCTATTGCTTCCCGTATGGCTTTCATTTTCTCCTCCTTGTATAAATCCTGGTTGCTGTCTCTT
TATGAGGAGTTGTGGCCCGTTGTCAGGCAACGTGGCGTGGTGTGCACTGTGTTTGCTGACGCAACCCCCA
CTGGTTGGGGCATTGCCACCACCTGTCAGCTCCTTTCCGGGACTTTCGCTTTCCCCCTCCCTATTGCCAC
GGCGGAACTCATCGCCGCCTGCCTTGCCCGCTGCTGGACAGGGGCTCGGCTGTTGGGCACTGACAATTCC
GTGGTGTTGTCGGGGAAGCTGACGTCCTTTCCATGGCTGCTCGCCTGTGTTGCCACCTGGATTCTGCGCG
GGACGTCCTTCTGCTACGTCCCTTCGGCCCTCAATCCAGCGGACCTTCCTTCCCGCGGCCTGCTGCCGGC
TCTGCGGCCTCTTCCGCGTCTTCGCCTTCGCCCTCAGACGAGTCGGATCTCCCTTTGGGCCGCCTCCCCG
CCTGGAACGGGGGAGGCTAACTGAAACACGGAAGGAGACAATACCGGAAGGAACCCGCGCTATGACGGCA
ATAAAAAGACAGAATAAAACGCACGGGTGTTGGGTCGTTTGTTCATAAACGCGGGGTTCGGTCCCAGGGC
TGGCACTCTGTCGATACCCCACCGAGACCCCATTGGGGCCAATACGCCCGCGTTTCTTCCTTTTCCCCAC
CCCACCCCCCAAGTTCGGGTGAAGGCCCAGGGCTCGCAGCCAACGTCGGGGCGGCAGGCCCTGCCATAGC
AGATCTGCGCAGCTGGGGCTCTAGGGGGTATCCCC
[124 nt withheld, positions 3256-3379]
C
[91 nt withheld, positions 3381-3471]
A
[49 nt withheld, positions 3473-3521]
CCTTTGACGTTGGAGTCCACGTTCTTT
[37 nt withheld, positions 3549-3585]
ACCCTATCTCGGTCTATTCTTTTGATTTATAAGGGATTTTGCCGATTTCGGCCTATTGGTTAAAAAATGA
GCTGATTTAACAAAAATTTAACGCGAATTAATTCTGTGGAATGTGTGTCAGTTAGGGTGTGGAAAGTCCC
CAGGCTCCCCAGCAGGCAGAAGTATGCAAAGCATGCATCTCAATTAGTCAGCAACCAGGTGTGGAAAGTC
CCCAGGCTCCCCAGCAGGCAGAAGTATGCAAAGCATGCATCTCAATTAGTCAGCAACCATAGTCCCGCCC
CTAACTCCGCCCATCCCGCCCCTAACTCCGCCCAGTTCCGCCCATTCTCCGCCCCATGGCTGACTAATTT
TTTTTATTTATGCAGAGGCCGAGGCCGCCTCTGCCTCTGAGCTATTCCAGAAGTAGTGAGGAGGCTTTTT
TGGAGGCCTAGGCTTTTGCAAAAAGCTCCCGGGAGCTTGTATATCCATTTTCGGATCTGATCAAGAGACA
GGATGAGGATCGTTTCGCATGATTGAACAAGATGGATTGCACGCAGGTTCTCCGGCCGCTTGGGTGGAGA
GGCTATTCGGCTATGACTGGGCACAACAGACAATCGGCTGCTCTGATGCCGCCGTGTTCCGGCTGTCAGC
GCAGGGGCGCCCGGTTCTTTTTGTCAAGACCGACCTGTCCGGTGCCCTGAATGAACTGCAGGACGAGGCA
GCGCGGCTATCGTGGCTGGCCACGACGGGCGTTCCTTGCGCAGCTGTGCTCGACGTTGTCACTGAAGCGG
GAAGGGACTGGCTGCTATTGGGCGAAGTGCCGGGGCAGGATCTCCTGTCATCTCACCTTGCTCCTGCCGA
GAAAGTATCCATCATGGCTGATGCAATGCGGCGGCTGCATACGCTTGATCCGGCTACCTGCCCATTCGAC
CACCAAGCGAAACATCGCATCGAGCGAGCACGTACTCGGATGGAAGCCGGTCTTGTCGATCAGGATGATC
TGGACGAAGAGCATCAGGGGCTCGCGCCAGCCGAACTGTTCGCCAGGCTCAAGGCGCGCATGCCCGACGG
CGAGGATCTCGTCGTGACCCATGGCGATGCCTGCTTGCCGAATATCATGGTGGAAAATGGCCGCTTTTCT
GGATTCATCGACTGTGGCCGGCTGGGTGTGGCGGACCGCTATCAGGACATAGCGTTGGCTACCCGTGATA
TTGCTGAAGAGCTTGGCGGCGAATGGGCTGACCGCTTCCTCGTGCTTTACGGTATCGCCGCTCCCGATTC
GCAGCGCATCGCCTTCTATCGCCTTCTTGACGAGTTCTTCTGAGCGGGACTCTGGGGTTCGCGAAATGAC
CGACCAAGCGACGCCCAACCTGCCATCACGAGATTTCGATTCCACCGCCGCCTTCTATGAAAGGTTGGGC
TTCGGAATCGTTTTCCGGGACGCCGGCTGGATGATCCTCCAGCGCGGGGATCTCATGCTGGAGTTCTTCG
CCCACCCCAACTTGTTTATTGCAGCTTATAATGGTTACAAATAAAGCAATAGCATCACAAATTTCACAAA
TAAAGCATTTTTTTCACTGCATTCTAGTTGTGGTTTGTCCAAACTCATCAATGTATCTTATCATGTCTGT
ATACCGTCGACCTCTAGCTAGAGCTTGGCGTAATCATGGTCATAGCTGTTTCCTGTGTGAAATTGTTATC
CGCTCACAATTCCACACAACATACGAGCCGGAAGCATAAAGTGTAAAGCCTGGGGTGCCTAATGAGTGAG
CTAACTCACATTAATTGCGTTGCGCTCACTGCCCGCTTTCCAGTCGGGAAACCTGTCGTGCCAGCTGCAT
TAATGAATCGGCCAACGCGCGGGGAGAGGCGGTTTGCGTATTGGGCGCTCTTCCGCTTCCTCGCTCACTG
ACTCGCTGCGCTCGGTCGTTCGGCTGCGGCGAGCGGTATCAGCTCACTCAAAGGCGGTAATACGGTTATC
CACAGAATCAGGGGATAACGCAGGAAAGAACATGTGAGCAAAAGGCCAGCAAAAGGCCAGGAACCGTAAA
AAGGCCGCGTTGCTGGCGTTTTTCCATAGGCTCCGCCCCCCTGACGAGCATCACAAAAATCGACGCTCAA
GTCAGAGGTGGCGAAACCCGACAGGACTATAAAGATACCAGGCGTTTCCCCCTGGAAGCTCCCTCGTGCG
CTCTCCTGTTCCGACCCTGCCGCTTACCGGATACCTGTCCGCCTTTCTCCCTTCGGGAAGCGTGGCGCTT
TCTCATAGCTCACGCTGTAGGTATCTCAGTTCGGTGTAGGTCGTTCGCTCCAAGCTGGGCTGTGTGCACG
AACCCCCCGTTCAGCCCGACCGCTGCGCCTTATCCGGTAACTATCGTCTTGAGTCCAACCCGGTAAGACA
CGACTTATCGCCACTGGCAGCAGCCACTGGTAACAGGATTAGCAGAGCGAGGTATGTAGGCGGTGCTACA
GAGTTCTTGAAGTGGTGGCCTAACTACGGCTACACTAGAAGAACAGTATTTGGTATCTGCGCTCTGCTGA
AGCCAGTTACCTTCGGAAAAAGAGTTGGTAGCTCTTGATCCGGCAAACAAACCACCGCTGGTAGCGGTGG
TTTTTTTGTTTGCAAGCAGCAGATTACGCGCAGAAAAAAAGGATCTCAAGAAGATCCTTTGATCTTTTCT
ACGGGGTCTGACGCTCAGTGGAACGAAAACTCACGTTAAGGGATTTTGGTCATGAGATTATCAAAAAGGA
TCTTCACCTAGATCCTTTTAAATTAAAAATGAAGTTTTAAATCAATCTAAAGTATATATGAGTAAACTTG
GTCTGACAGTTACCAATGCTTAATCAGTGAGGCACCTATCTCAGCGATCTGTCTATTTCGTTCATCCATA
GTTGCCTGACTCCCCGTCGTGTAGATAACTACGATACGGGAGGGCTTACCATCTGGCCCCAGTGCTGCAA
TGATACCGCGAGACCCACGCTCACCGGCTCCAGATTTATCAGCAATAAACCAGCCAGCCGGAAGGGCCGA
GCGCAGAAGTGGTCCTGCAACTTTATCCGCCTCCATCCAGTCTATTAATTGTTGCCGGGAAGCTAGAGTA
AGTAGTTCGCCAGTTAATAGTTTGCGCAACGTTGTTGCCATTGCTACAGGCATCGTGGTGTCACGCTCGT
CGTTTGGTATGGCTTCATTCAGCTCCGGTTCCCAACGATCAAGGCGAGTTACATGATCCCCCATGTTGTG
CAAAAAAGCGGTTAGCTCCTTCGGTCCTCCGATCGTTGTCAGAAGTAAGTTGGCCGCAGTGTTATCACTC
ATGGTTATGGCAGCACTGCATAATTCTCTTACTGTCATGCCATCCGTAAGATGCTTTTCTGTGACTGGTG
AGTACTCAACCAAGTCATTCTGAGAATAGTGTATGCGGCGACCGAGTTGCTCTTGCCCGGCGTCAATACG
GGATAATACCGCGCCACATAGCAGAACTTTAAAAGTGCTCATCATTGGAAAACGTTCTTCGGGGCGAAAA
CTCTCAAGGATCTTACCGCTGTTGAGATCCAGTTCGATGTAACCCACTCGTGCACCCAACTGATCTTCAG
CATCTTTTACTTTCACCAGCGTTTCTGGGTGAGCAAAAACAGGAAGGCAAAATGCCGCAAAAAAGGGAAT
AAGGGCGACACGGAAATGTTGAATACTCATACTCTTCCTTTTTCAATATTATTGAAGCATTTATCAGGGT
TATTGTCTCATGAGCGGATACATATTTGAATGTATTTAGAAAAATAAACAAATAGGGGTTCCGCGCACAT
TTCCCCGAAAAGTGCCACCTGACGTCGACGGATCGGGAGATCTCCCGATCCCCTATGGTGCACTCTCAGT
ACAATCTGCTCTGATGCCGCATAGTTAAGCCAGTATCTGCTCCCTGCTTGTGTGTTGGAGGTCGCTGAGT
AGTGCGCGAGCAAAATTTAAGCTACAACAAGGCAAGGCTTGACCGACAATTGCATGAAGAATCTGCTTAG
G
